>Addgene plasmid #142549 | TFORF0170 | addgene full sequence | sequence record 395944 | Addgene NGS Result
TTAATGTAGTCTTATGCAATACTCTTGTAGTCTTGCAACATGGTAACGATGAGTTAGCAACATGCCTTAC
AAGGAGAGAAAAAGCACCGTGCATGCCGATTGGTGGAAGTAAGGTGGTACGATCGTGCCTTATTAGGAAG
GCAACAGACGGGTCTGACATGGATTGGACGAACCACTGAATTGCCGCATTGCAGAGATATTGTATTTAAG
TGCCTAGCTCGATACATAAACGGGTCTCTCTGGTTAGACCAGATCTGAGCCTGGGAGCTCTCTGGCTAAC
TAGGGAACCCACTGCTTAAGCCTCAATAAAGCTTGCCTTGAGTGCTTCAAGTAGTGTGTGCCCGTCTGTT
GTGTGACTCTGGTAACTAGAGATCCCTCAGACCCTTTTAGTCAGTGTGGAAAATCTCTAGCAGTGGCGCC
CGAACAGGGACTTGAAAGCGAAAGGGAAACCAGAGGAGCTCTCTCGACGCAGGACTCGGCTTGCTGAAGC
GCGCACGGCAAGAGGCGAGGGGCGGCGACTGGTGAGTACGCCAAAAATTTTGACTAGCGGAGGCTAGAAG
GAGAGAGATGGGTGCGAGAGCGTCAGTATTAAGCGGGGGAGAATTAGATCGCGATGGGAAAAAATTCGGT
TAAGGCCAGGGGGAAAGAAAAAATATAAATTAAAACATATAGTATGGGCAAGCAGGGAGCTAGAACGATT
CGCAGTTAATCCTGGCCTGTTAGAAACATCAGAAGGCTGTAGACAAATACTGGGACAGCTACAACCATCC
CTTCAGACAGGATCAGAAGAACTTAGATCATTATATAATACAGTAGCAACCCTCTATTGTGTGCATCAAA
GGATAGAGATAAAAGACACCAAGGAAGCTTTAGACAAGATAGAGGAAGAGCAAAACAAAAGTAAGACCAC
CGCACAGCAAGCGGCCGCTGATCTTCAGACCTGGAGGAGGAGATATGAGGGACAATTGGAGAAGTGAATT
ATATAAATATAAAGTAGTAAAAATTGAACCATTAGGAGTAGCACCCACCAAGGCAAAGAGAAGAGTGGTG
CAGAGAGAAAAAAGAGCAGTGGGAATAGGAGCTTTGTTCCTTGGGTTCTTGGGAGCAGCAGGAAGCACTA
TGGGCGCAGCGTCAATGACGCTGACGGTACAGGCCAGACAATTATTGTCTGGTATAGTGCAGCAGCAGAA
CAATTTGCTGAGGGCTATTGAGGCGCAACAGCATCTGTTGCAACTCACAGTCTGGGGCATCAAGCAGCTC
CAGGCAAGAATCCTGGCTGTGGAAAGATACCTAAAGGATCAACAGCTCCTGGGGATTTGGGGTTGCTCTG
GAAAACTCATTTGCACCACTGCTGTGCCTTGGAATGCTAGTTGGAGTAATAAATCTCTGGAACAGATTTG
GAATCACACGACCTGGATGGAGTGGGACAGAGAAATTAACAATTACACAAGCTTAATACACTCCTTAATT
GAAGAATCGCAAAACCAGCAAGAAAAGAATGAACAAGAATTATTGGAATTAGATAAATGGGCAAGTTTGT
GGAATTGGTTTAACATAACAAATTGGCTGTGGTATATAAAATTATTCATAATGATAGTAGGAGGCTTGGT
AGGTTTAAGAATAGTTTTTGCTGTACTTTCTATAGTGAATAGAGTTAGGCAGGGATATTCACCATTATCG
TTTCAGACCCACCTCCCAACCCCGAGGGGACCCATGCATTGCATCTCAATTAGTCAGCAACCAGGTGTGG
AAAGTCCCCAGGCTCCCCAGCAGGCAGAAGTATGCAAAGCATGCGTCTCAATTAGTCAGCAACCATAGTC
CCGCCCCTAACTCCGCCCATCCCGCCCCTAACTCCGCCCAGTTCCGCCCATTCTCCGCCCCATGGCTGAC
TAATTTTTTTTATTTATGCAGAGGCCGAGGCCGCCTCGGCCTCTGAGCTATTCCAGAAGTAGTGAGGAGG
CTTTTTTGGAGGCCTAGGCTTTTGCAAAAAGCTTTCTAGAGGTACCACCGGAGCTTACCATGACCGAGTA
CAAGCCCACGGTGCGCCTCGCCACCCGCGACGACGTCCCCAGGGCCGTACGCACCCTCGCCGCCGCGTTC
GCCGACTACCCCGCCACGCGCCACACCGTCGATCCGGACCGCCACATCGAGCGGGTCACCGAGCTGCAAG
AACTCTTCCTCACGCGCGTCGGGCTCGACATCGGCAAGGTGTGGGTCGCGGACGACGGCGCCGCCGTGGC
GGTCTGGACCACGCCGGAGAGCGTCGAAGCGGGGGCGGTGTTCGCCGAGATCGGCCCGCGCATGGCCGAG
TTGAGCGGTTCCCGGCTGGCCGCGCAGCAACAGATGGAAGGCCTCCTGGCGCCGCACCGGCCCAAGGAGC
CCGCGTGGTTCCTGGCCACCGTCGGCGTCTCGCCCGACCACCAGGGCAAGGGTCTGGGCAGCGCCGTCGT
GCTCCCCGGAGTGGAGGCGGCCGAGCGCGCCGGGGTGCCCGCCTTCCTGGAGACCTCCGCGCCCCGCAAC
CTCCCCTTCTACGAGCGGCTCGGCTTCACCGTCACCGCCGACGTCGAGGTGCCCGAAGGACCGCGCACCT
GGTGCATGACCCGCAAGCCCGGTGCCAGTTAACGAATTCTAGATCTTGAGACAAATGGCAGTATTCATCC
ACAATTTTAAAAGAAAAGGGGGGATTGGGGGGTACAGTGCAGGGGAAAGAATAGTAGACATAATAGCAAC
AGACATACAAACTAAAGAATTACAAAAACAAATTACAAAAATTCAAAATTTTCGGGTTTATTACAGGGAC
AGCAGAGATCCACTTTGGCGCCGGCTCGAGGCCTGCAGGTGCAAAGATGGATAAAGTTTTAAACAGAGAG
GAATCTTTGCAGCTAATGGACCTTCTAGGTCTTGAAAGGAGTGGGAATTGGCTCCGGTGCCCGTCAGTGG
GCAGAGCGCACATCGCCCACAGTCCCCGAGAAGTTGGGGGGAGGGGTCGGCAATTGAACCGGTGCCTAGA
GAAGGTGGCGCGGGGTAAACTGGGAAAGTGATGTCGTGTACTGGCTCCGCCTTTTTCCCGAGGGTGGGGG
AGAACCGTATATAAGTGCAGTAGTCGCCGTGAACGTTCTTTTTCGCAACGGGTTTGCCGCCAGAACACAG
GTAAGTGCCGTGTGTGGTTCCCGCGGGCCTGGCCTCTTTACGGGTTATGGCCCTTGCGTGCCTTGAATTA
CTTCCACCTGGCTGCAGTACGTGATTCTTGATCCCGAGCTTCGGGTTGGAAGTGGGTGGGAGAGTTCGAG
GCCTTGCGCTTAAGGAGCCCCTTCGCCTCGTGCTTGAGTTGAGGCCTGGCCTGGGCGCTGGGGCCGCCGC
GTGCGAATCTGGTGGCACCTTCGCGCCTGTCTCGCTGCTTTCGATAAGTCTCTAGCCATTTAAAATTTTT
GATGACCTGCTGCGACGCTTTTTTTCTGGCAAGATAGTCTTGTAAATGCGGGCCAAGATCTGCACACTGG
TATTTCGGTTTTTGGGGCCGCGGGCGGCGACGGGGCCCGTGCGTCCCAGCGCACATGTTCGGCGAGGCGG
GGCCTGCGAGCGCGGCCACCGAGAATCGGACGGGGGTAGTCTCAAGCTGGCCGGCCTGCTCTGGTGCCTG
GCCTCGCGCCGCCGTGTATCGCCCCGCCCTGGGCGGCAAGGCTGGCCCGGTCGGCACCAGTTGCGTGAGC
GGAAAGATGGCCGCTTCCCGGCCCTGCTGCAGGGAGCTCAAAATGGAGGACGCGGCGCTCGGGAGAGCGG
GCGGGTGAGTCACCCACACAAAGGAAAAGGGCCTTTCCGTCCTCAGCCGTCGCTTCATGTGACTCCACGG
AGTACCGGGCGCCGTCCAGGCACCTCGATTAGTTCTCGAGCTTTTGGAGTACGTCGTCTTTAGGTTGGGG
GGAGGGGTTTTATGCGATGGAGTTTCCCCACACTGAGTGGGTGGAGACTGAAGTTAGGCCAGCTTGGCAC
TTGATGTAATTCTCCTTGGAATTTGCCCTTTTTGAGTTTGGATCTTGGTTCATTCTCAAGCCTCAGACAG
TGGTTCAAAGTTTTTTTCTTCCATTTCAGGTGTCGTGAGGCTAGCACCGCCACCATGGCGGTGGTGGCCA
CGCTGAGGCTCTCTGCTCAGGGCACAGTGACTTTTGAAGACGTGGCTGTGAAATTTACCCAGGAGGAATG
GAATCTCCTTAGTGAGGCTCAGAGATGCCTGTACCGTGATGTGACTCTGGAGAACCTGGCACTTATGTCC
TCCCTGGGTTGTTGGTGTGGAGTGGAAGATGAGGCGGCACCTTCTAAGCAGAGTATTTATATACAAAGAG
AGACTCAGGTCAGGACTCCTGTGACAGGTGTGTCTCCCAAGAAGGCCCACCCCTGTGAGATGTGTGGCCC
GATCTTGGGAGACATTTTGCATGTGGCAGATCATCAGGGAACACATCACAAGCAGAAACTGCACAGGTGT
GAGGCCTGGGGGAATAAATTGTATGACAGTGGAAACTTTCATCAGCACCAGAATGAGCACATTGGAGAGA
AACCCTACAGAGGGAGTGTTGAGGAGGCGTTGTTTGTGAAGAGGTGTAAGTTGCATGTGTCAGGGGAGTC
ATCTGTCTTCAGTGAGAGTGGGAAGGACTTTTTGCCCAGGTCAGGATTACTCCAGCAGGAGGCCAGTCAC
ACTGGGGAGAAGTCAAACAGCAAAACTGAGTGTGTGTCTCCCTTTCAGTGTGGGGGAGCTCACTATAGCC
ATGGAGATTCCATGAAACATTTTAGCACCAAACATATACTCAGTCAGCACCAGAGACTTCTCCCTCGAGA
AGAATGTTATGTGTGCTGTGAATGTGGGAAATCCTTTAGCAAATATGTTAGCTTCAGTAATCATCAGAGA
GTTCACAGTGGAAAAAGACCTTATGAATGTGGAGAATGTGAGAAATCTTTTAGTCAAAAGAGCAGCCTCA
TTCAACATCAGCAATTTCACACTGGAGGAAAACCTTATGGGTGTGAAGAATGTGGGAAATATTTTAGCTT
AGAAGGATATCTTAGGCGCCATCAAAAAGTTCACGCTGGAAAAGGGCCTTATGAGTGTGGAGAATGTGGG
AAATCTTTTAGTTCAAACGTGAACCTTAAGAGTCATCAGCGCATTCACACTGGAGAGAGACCTTACAAGT
GTGGAGAATGTGAGAAATCTTTTAGTCGGAAGCCCAGCCTTAGTTACCATCAGCGCTTTGGGAGGCCGAG
GTGGGTGGATCACAAGGACAGGAAGGAGTTCAAGACCAGCCTGGGCAATATAGTGAAATCCTGTCTCTTC
TAGTAATGAACTAGTCCGTAACTTGAAAGTATTTCGATTTCTTGGCTTTATATATCTTGTGGAAAGGACG
AGGGTTATGGAGATCCAGCCGCTAGACGCGTTAAGTCGACAATCAACCTCTGGATTACAAAATTTGTGAA
AGATTGACTGGTATTCTTAACTATGTTGCTCCTTTTACGCTATGTGGATACGCTGCTTTAATGCCTTTGT
ATCATGCTATTGCTTCCCGTATGGCTTTCATTTTCTCCTCCTTGTATAAATCCTGGTTGCTGTCTCTTTA
TGAGGAGTTGTGGCCCGTTGTCAGGCAACGTGGCGTGGTGTGCACTGTGTTTGCTGACGCAACCCCCACT
GGTTGGGGCATTGCCACCACCTGTCAGCTCCTTTCCGGGACTTTCGCTTTCCCCCTCCCTATTGCCACGG
CGGAACTCATCGCCGCCTGCCTTGCCCGCTGCTGGACAGGGGCTCGGCTGTTGGGCACTGACAATTCCGT
GGTGTTGTCGGGGAAATCATCGTCCTTTCCTTGGCTGCTCGCCTGTGTTGCCACCTGGATTCTGCGCGGG
ACGTCCTTCTGCTACGTCCCTTCGGCCCTCAATCCAGCGGACCTTCCTTCCCGCGGCCTGCTGCCGGCTC
TGCGGCCTCTTCCGCGTCTTCGCCTTCGCCCTCAGACGAGTCGGATCTCCCTTTGGGCCGCCTCCCCGCG
TCGACTTTAAGACCAATGACTTACAAGGCAGCTGTAGATCTTAGCCACTTTTTAAAAGAAAAGGGGGGAC
TGGAAGGGCTAATTCACTCCCAACGAAGACAAGATCTGCTTTTTGCTTGTACTGGGTCTCTCTGGTTAGA
CCAGATCTGAGCCTGGGAGCTCTCTGGCTAACTAGGGAACCCACTGCTTAAGCCTCAATAAAGCTTGCCT
TGAGTGCTTCAAGTAGTGTGTGCCCGTCTGTTGTGTGACTCTGGTAACTAGAGATCCCTCAGACCCTTTT
AGTCAGTGTGGAAAATCTCTAGCAGTACGTATAGTAGTTCATGTCATCTTATTATTCAGTATTTATAACT
TGCAAAGAAATGAATATCAGAGAGTGAGAGGAACTTGTTTATTGCAGCTTATAATGGTTACAAATAAAGC
AATAGCATCACAAATTTCACAAATAAAGCATTTTTTTCACTGCATTCTAGTTGTGGTTTGTCCAAACTCA
TCAATGTATCTTATCATGTCTGGCTCTAGCTATCCCGCCCCTAACTCCGCCCATCCCGCCCCTAACTCCG
CCCAGTTCCGCCCATTCTCCGCCCCATGGCTGACTAATTTTTTTTATTTATGCAGAGGCCGAGGCCGCCT
CGGCCTCTGAGCTATTCCAGAAGTAGTGAGGAGGCTTTTTTGGAGGCCTAGGGACGTACCCAATTCGCCC
TATAGTGAGTCGTATTACGCGCGCTCACTGGCCGTCGTTTTACAACGTCGTGACTGGGAAAACCCTGGCG
TTACCCAACTTAATCGCCTTGCAGCACATCCCCCTTTCGCCAGCTGGCGTAATAGCGAAGAGGCCCGCAC
CGATCGCCCTTCCCAACAGTTGCGCAGCCTGAATGGCGAATGGG
[124 nt withheld, positions 6905-7028]
C
[91 nt withheld, positions 7030-7120]
A
[49 nt withheld, positions 7122-7170]
CCTTTGACGTTGGAGTCCACGTTCTTT
[37 nt withheld, positions 7198-7234]
ACCCTATCTCGGTCTATTCTTTTGATTTATAAGGGATTTTGCCGATTTCGGCCTATTGGTTAAAAAATGA
GCTGATTTAACAAAAATTTAACGCGAATTTTAACAAAATATTAACGCTTACAATTTAGGTGGCACTTTTC
GGGGAAATGTGCGCGGAACCCCTATTTGTTTATTTTTCTAAATACATTCAAATATGTATCCGCTCATGAG
ACAATAACCCTGATAAATGCTTCAATAATATTGAAAAAGGAAGAGTATGAGTATTCAACATTTCCGTGTC
GCCCTTATTCCCTTTTTTGCGGCATTTTGCCTTCCTGTTTTTGCTCACCCAGAAACGCTGGTGAAAGTAA
AAGATGCTGAAGATCAGTTGGGTGCACGAGTGGGTTACATCGAACTGGATCTCAACAGCGGTAAGATCCT
TGAGAGTTTTCGCCCCGAAGAACGTTTTCCAATGATGAGCACTTTTAAAGTTCTGCTATGTGGCGCGGTA
TTATCCCGTATTGACGCCGGGCAAGAGCAACTCGGTCGCCGCATACACTATTCTCAGAATGACTTGGTTG
AGTACTCACCAGTCACAGAAAAGCATCTTACGGATGGCATGACAGTAAGAGAATTATGCAGTGCTGCCAT
AACCATGAGTGATAACACTGCGGCCAACTTACTTCTGACAACGATCGGAGGACCGAAGGAGCTAACCGCT
TTTTTGCACAACATGGGGGATCATGTAACTCGCCTTGATCGTTGGGAACCGGAGCTGAATGAAGCCATAC
CAAACGACGAGCGTGACACCACGATGCCTGTAGCAATGGCAACAACGTTGCGCAAACTATTAACTGGCGA
ACTACTTACTCTAGCTTCCCGGCAACAATTAATAGACTGGATGGAGGCGGATAAAGTTGCAGGACCACTT
CTGCGCTCGGCCCTTCCGGCTGGCTGGTTTATTGCTGATAAATCTGGAGCCGGTGAGCGTGGGTCTCGCG
GTATCATTGCAGCACTGGGGCCAGATGGTAAGCCCTCCCGTATCGTAGTTATCTACACGACGGGGAGTCA
GGCAACTATGGATGAACGAAATAGACAGATCGCTGAGATAGGTGCCTCACTGATTAAGCATTGGTAACTG
TCAGACCAAGTTTACTCATATATACTTTAGATTGATTTAAAACTTCATTTTTAATTTAAAAGGATCTAGG
TGAAGATCCTTTTTGATAATCTCATGACCAAAATCCCTTAACGTGAGTTTTCGTTCCACTGAGCGTCAGA
CCCCGTAGAAAAGATCAAAGGATCTTCTTGAGATCCTTTTTTTCTGCGCGTAATCTGCTGCTTGCAAACA
AAAAAACCACCGCTACCAGCGGTGGTTTGTTTGCCGGATCAAGAGCTACCAACTCTTTTTCCGAAGGTAA
CTGGCTTCAGCAGAGCGCAGATACCAAATACTGTTCTTCTAGTGTAGCCGTAGTTAGGCCACCACTTCAA
GAACTCTGTAGCACCGCCTACATACCTCGCTCTGCTAATCCTGTTACCAGTGGCTGCTGCCAGTGGCGAT
AAGTCGTGTCTTACCGGGTTGGACTCAAGACGATAGTTACCGGATAAGGCGCAGCGGTCGGGCTGAACGG
GGGGTTCGTGCACACAGCCCAGCTTGGAGCGAACGACCTACACCGAACTGAGATACCTACAGCGTGAGCT
ATGAGAAAGCGCCACGCTTCCCGAAGGGAGAAAGGCGGACAGGTATCCGGTAAGCGGCAGGGTCGGAACA
GGAGAGCGCACGAGGGAGCTTCCAGGGGGAAACGCCTGGTATCTTTATAGTCCTGTCGGGTTTCGCCACC
TCTGACTTGAGCGTCGATTTTTGTGATGCTCGTCAGGGGGGCGGAGCCTATGGAAAAACGCCAGCAACGC
GGCCTTTTTACGGTTCCTGGCCTTTTGCTGGCCTTTTGCTCACATGTTCTTTCCTGCGTTATCCCCTGAT
TCTGTGGATAACCGTATTACCGCCTTTGAGTGAGCTGATACCGCTCGCCGCAGCCGAACGACCGAGCGCA
GCGAGTCAGTGAGCGAGGAAGCGGAAGAGCGCCCAATACGCAAACCGCCTCTCCCCGCGCGTTGGCCGAT
TCATTAATGCAGCTGGCACGACAGGTTTCCCGACTGGAAAGCGGGCAGTGAGCGCAACGCAATTAATGTG
AGTTAGCTCACTCATTAGGCACCCCAGGCTTTACACTTTATGCTTCCGGCTCGTATGTTGTGTGGAATTG
TGAGCGGATAACAATTTCACACAGGAAACAGCTATGACCATGATTACGCCAAGCGCGCAATTAACCCTCA
CTAAAGGGAACAAAAGCTGGAGCTGCAAGC
Features (pLannotate 1.2.2; 31 found; start..end, strand, type, name):
      5..231     +  promoter       RSV promoter: Rous sarcoma virus enhancer/promoter
    232..412     +  LTR            5' LTR (truncated): truncated 5' long terminal repeat (LTR) from HIV-1
    459..584     +  misc_feature   HIV-1 Ψ: packaging signal of human immunodeficiency virus type 1
    568..931     +  CDS            HIV-1 gag (fragment): gag protein from human immunodeficiency virus 1; gag
   1077..1310    +  misc_feature   RRE: The Rev response element (RRE) of HIV-1 allows for Rev-dependent mRNA export from the nucleus to the cytoplasm.
   1687..1713    +  CDS            Rev (fragment): human immunodeficiency virus 1 (HIV-1) Rev protein; rev; enhances nuclear export of unspliced and incompletely spliced viral mRNAs
   1720..1743    +  promoter       SV40 promoter (fragment): SV40 early promoter
   1744..1815    +  promoter       SV40 promoter (fragment): SV40 enhancer and early promoter
   1839..1974    +  rep_origin     SV40 ori: SV40 origin of replication
   2020..2616    +  CDS            PuroR (fragment): puromycin N-acetyltransferase; pac from Streptomyces; confers resistance to puromycin
   2665..2782    +  misc_feature   cPPT/CTS: central polypurine tract and central termination sequence of HIV-1
   2847..2913    +  CDS            small t antigen (fragment): SV40 (simian virus 40) small t antigen
   2920..4098    +  promoter       EF-1α promoter: strong constitutive promoter for human elongation factor EF-1α
   4115..5320    +  CDS            ZNF587B: Z587B_HUMAN - Experimental evidence at protein level: Swiss-Prot protein existence level 1. May be involved in transcriptional regulation. From Homo sapiens (Human).
   5336..5389    +  promoter       U6 promoter (fragment): RNA polymerase III promoter for human U6 snRNA
   5431..6019    +  misc_feature   WPRE: woodchuck hepatitis virus posttranscriptional regulatory element
   6070..6089    +  misc_feature   cPPT/CTS (fragment): central polypurine tract and central termination sequence of HIV-1
   6091..6324    +  LTR            3' LTR (ΔU3): self-inactivating 3' long terminal repeat (LTR) from HIV-1
   6402..6523    +  polyA_signal   SV40 poly(A) signal: SV40 polyadenylation signal
   6563..6698    +  rep_origin     SV40 ori: SV40 origin of replication
   6719..6737    -  promoter       T7 promoter: promoter for bacteriophage T7 RNA polymerase
   6745..6900    +  CDS            lacZα (fragment): LacZα fragment of β-galactosidase; lacZ fragment
   6905..7333    +  rep_origin     f1 ori (sequence partly withheld): f1 bacteriophage origin of replication; arrow indicates direction of (+) strand synthesis
   7386..7490    +  promoter       AmpR promoter: bla
   7491..8351    +  CDS            AmpR: β-lactamase; bla; confers resistance to ampicillin, carbenicillin, and related antibiotics
   8522..9110    +  rep_origin     ori: high-copy-number ColE1/pMB1/pBR322/pUC origin of replication
   9293..9385    +  CDS            lacI (fragment): lac repressor; lacI; The lac repressor binds to the lac operator to inhibit transcription in E. coli. This inhibition can be relieved by adding lactose or isopropyl-β-D-thiogalactopyranoside (IPTG).
   9398..9419    +  protein_bind   CAP binding site: CAP binding activates transcription in the presence of cAMP. E. coli catabolite activator protein
   9434..9464    +  promoter       lac promoter: promoter for the E. coli lac operon
   9472..9488    +  protein_bind   lac operator: The lac repressor binds to the lac operator to inhibit transcription in E. coli. This inhibition can be relieved by adding lactose or isopropyl-β-D-thiogalactopyranoside (IPTG). lac repressor encoded by lacI
   9533..9551    +  promoter       T3 promoter: promoter for bacteriophage T3 RNA polymerase
