[The description below was written by a language model from this plasmid's Addgene catalogue record and pLannotate feature annotations shown in this document.]
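Description:
TFORF0170 is a lentiviral mammalian expression plasmid built on the pLX_TRC317 backbone and carrying the human zinc-finger gene ZNF587B as one member of a barcoded transcription factor ORF collection. In bacteria it is maintained through a high-copy ColE1/pUC-type origin and selected with ampicillin via the β-lactamase gene. An f1 origin and remnants of a lac/lacZα cloning region flanked by T3 and T7 promoters are also present in the backbone. The sequenced record is 9,574 nt, consistent with the stated backbone plus the roughly 1.3 kb insert. The depositor notes that the plasmid can recombine, as is common for LTR-containing vectors.

The viral portion follows a self-inactivating, third-generation-style layout. An RSV promoter fused to a truncated HIV-1 5' LTR drives genomic RNA production in packaging cells, followed by the Ψ packaging signal with a gag fragment, the Rev response element for nuclear export, and a cPPT/CTS that aids nuclear import of the reverse-transcribed genome. A ΔU3 3' LTR and a downstream SV40 polyadenylation signal close the cassette. Within the provirus, an SV40 promoter drives puromycin N-acetyltransferase for selection of transduced cells, and the strong constitutive EF-1α promoter drives the ZNF587B coding sequence, with a WPRE downstream to enhance transcript stability and expression. The catalogue entry states that each ORF in the collection is paired with a unique 24-bp barcode. The barcode is not annotated in the feature table, although a short U6-like fragment lies between the ORF and the WPRE. The construct is intended for overexpressing ZNF587B in mammalian cells, particularly in pooled screens where barcode sequencing identifies which transcription factor each cell received.
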