Addgene plasmid #142549: TFORF0170
Purpose: Lentiviral vector for overexpressing transcription factor ORFs with unique 24-bp barcodes. Barcodes facilitate identification of transcription factors in pooled screens.
Depositing lab: Feng Zhang. Depositing organization: Broad Institute. Publication: A transcription factor atlas of directed differentiation. Joung J, Ma S, Tay T, Geiger-Schuller KR, Kirchgatterer PC, Verdine VK, Guo B, Arias-Garcia MA, Allen WE, Singh A, Kuksenko O, Abudayyeh OO, Gootenberg JS, Fu Z, Macrae RK, Buenrostro JD, Regev A, Zhang F. Cell. 2023 Jan 5;186(1):209-229.e26. doi: 10.1016/j.cell.2022.11.026. PubMed 36608654.
Backbone
  Vector backbone: pLX_TRC317
  Backbone manufacturer: Broad Institute Genetic Perturbation Platform
  Backbone size w/o insert (bp): 8264
  Vector type: Mammalian Expression, Lentiviral
  Selectable markers: Puromycin
Growth in bacteria
  Bacterial resistance: Ampicillin, 100 μg/mL
  Growth temperature: 37°C
  Growth strain: NEB Stable
  Copy number: High Copy
Gene/Insert
  Gene/Insert name: ZNF587B
  Species: H. sapiens (human)
  Insert size (bp): 1310
  Entrez Gene: ZNF587B
  Promoter: EF1a
  Cloning method: Unknown
  Sequencing primers: 5′ GGGTGGAGACTGAAGTTAGGCCAG; 3′ CACATAGCGTAAAAGGAGCAACATAG
Terms and licenses: Academic/Nonprofit Terms; Industry Terms: Not Available to Industry
Depositor comments: NM_001204818,ENST00000442832 . The transcription factor ORF portion of this plasmid was synthesized by Genewiz. Please test multiple small colonies in case of plasmid recombination. To make this collection available in a timely manner, a portion of this collection was not fully sequenced by Addgene. If an Addgene verified full plasmid sequence is not available, please contact us prior to placing an order to request the full sequence.
How to cite: TFORF0170 was a gift from Feng Zhang (Addgene plasmid # 142549 ; http://n2t.net/addgene:142549 ; RRID:Addgene_142549)
