>Addgene plasmid #142549 | TFORF0170 | depositor partial sequence | sequence record 279785 | Insert
ACCGCCACCATGGCGGTGGTGGCCACGCTGAGGCTCTCTGCTCAGGGCACAGTGACTTTTGAAGACGTGG
CTGTGAAATTTACCCAGGAGGAATGGAATCTCCTTAGTGAGGCTCAGAGATGCCTGTACCGTGATGTGAC
TCTGGAGAACCTGGCACTTATGTCCTCCCTGGGTTGTTGGTGTGGAGTGGAAGATGAGGCGGCACCTTCT
AAGCAGAGTATTTATATACAAAGAGAGACTCAGGTCAGGACTCCTGTGACAGGTGTGTCTCCCAAGAAGG
CCCACCCCTGTGAGATGTGTGGCCCGATCTTGGGAGACATTTTGCATGTGGCAGATCATCAGGGAACACA
TCACAAGCAGAAACTGCACAGGTGTGAGGCCTGGGGGAATAAATTGTATGACAGTGGAAACTTTCATCAG
CACCAGAATGAGCACATTGGAGAGAAACCCTACAGAGGGAGTGTTGAGGAGGCGTTGTTTGTGAAGAGGT
GTAAGTTGCATGTGTCAGGGGAGTCATCTGTCTTCAGTGAGAGTGGGAAGGACTTTTTGCCCAGGTCAGG
ATTACTCCAGCAGGAGGCCAGTCACACTGGGGAGAAGTCAAACAGCAAAACTGAGTGTGTGTCTCCCTTT
CAGTGTGGGGGAGCTCACTATAGCCATGGAGATTCCATGAAACATTTTAGCACCAAACATATACTCAGTC
AGCACCAGAGACTTCTCCCTCGAGAAGAATGTTATGTGTGCTGTGAATGTGGGAAATCCTTTAGCAAATA
TGTTAGCTTCAGTAATCATCAGAGAGTTCACAGTGGAAAAAGACCTTATGAATGTGGAGAATGTGAGAAA
TCTTTTAGTCAAAAGAGCAGCCTCATTCAACATCAGCAATTTCACACTGGAGGAAAACCTTATGGGTGTG
AAGAATGTGGGAAATATTTTAGCTTAGAAGGATATCTTAGGCGCCATCAAAAAGTTCACGCTGGAAAAGG
GCCTTATGAGTGTGGAGAATGTGGGAAATCTTTTAGTTCAAACGTGAACCTTAAGAGTCATCAGCGCATT
CACACTGGAGAGAGACCTTACAAGTGTGGAGAATGTGAGAAATCTTTTAGTCGGAAGCCCAGCCTTAGTT
ACCATCAGCGCTTTGGGAGGCCGAGGTGGGTGGATCACAAGGACAGGAAGGAGTTCAAGACCAGCCTGGG
CAATATAGTGAAATCCTGTCTCTTCTAGTAATGAACTAGTCCGTAACTTGAAAGTATTTCGATTTCTTGG
CTTTATATATCTTGTGGAAAGGACGAGGGTTATGGAGATCCAGCCGCTAG
