>Addgene plasmid #142549 | TFORF0170 | depositor partial sequence | sequence record 279786 | Barcode
GGGTTATGGAGATCCAGCCGCTAG
